Addgene plasmid #185518: pCS2-foxd4l1.1-LA
Purpose: Expression of Xenopus laevis foxd4
Depositing lab: Sally Moody. Depositing organization: George Washington University. Publication: Specific domains of FoxD4/5 activate and repress neural transcription factor genes to control the progression of immature neural ectoderm to differentiating neural plate. Neilson KM, Klein SL, Mhaske P, Mood K, Daar IO, Moody SA. Dev Biol. 2012 May 15;365(2):363-75. doi: 10.1016/j.ydbio.2012.03.004. Epub 2012 Mar 10. PubMed 22425621.
Backbone
  Vector backbone: pCS2+
  Vector type: In vitro transcription
Growth in bacteria
  Bacterial resistance: Ampicillin, 100 μg/mL
  Growth temperature: 37°C
  Growth strain: DH5alpha
  Copy number: High Copy
Gene/Insert
  Gene/Insert name: foxd4l1.1 (alt name: foxd5)
  Species: X. laevis (frog)
  Insert size (bp): 1160
  Mutation: replaces L>A upstream of GARQYLNI
  Cloning method: Restriction Enzyme; 5′ cloning site unknown (unknown if destroyed)
Terms and licenses: Academic/Nonprofit Terms; Industry Terms: Not Available to Industry
How to cite: pCS2-foxd4l1.1-LA was a gift from Sally Moody (Addgene plasmid # 185518 ; http://n2t.net/addgene:185518 ; RRID:Addgene_185518)
