[The description below was written by a language model from this plasmid's Addgene catalogue record and pLannotate feature annotations shown in this document.]
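Description:
pCS2-foxd4l1.1-LA is a pCS2+-based plasmid carrying a point-mutant form of the Xenopus laevis forkhead transcription factor gene foxd4l1.1 (also called foxd5). It is catalogued as an in vitro transcription vector. The plasmid is about 5.1 kb and is maintained in E. coli at high copy through a ColE1/pUC-type origin, with ampicillin selection provided by the β-lactamase gene and its own promoter. An f1 origin and remnants of the lac region (lac promoter and operator, CAP site, and lacI and lacZα fragments) are backbone carry-over and have no evident role in expressing the insert.

The insert is recorded as roughly 1.16 kb, and its coding sequence is annotated as foxd5-a. It lies directly downstream of an SP6 promoter, which is itself preceded by the simian CMV IE94 enhancer/promoter, and it is followed by an SV40 polyadenylation signal. This standard pCS2+ layout allows two routes of expression. SP6 RNA polymerase can produce sense mRNA in vitro that includes the SV40 polyadenylation signal region, which is the use implied by the listed vector type. The CMV IE94 promoter can also drive expression directly from the plasmid in vertebrate cells or embryos. A T7 promoter fragment and a T3 promoter sit downstream in the opposite orientation, so T3 could in principle produce antisense transcripts.

According to the record, the mutation replaces a leucine with alanine just upstream of a conserved motif in the protein. No epitope tags or reporters are annotated. The stated purpose is simply expression of Xenopus foxd4. The associated publication maps the FoxD4/5 domains that activate or repress neural transcription factor genes, which suggests this variant was used to test the function of that motif. The 5′ cloning site is not recorded.
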