Features (pLannotate 1.2.2; 15 found; start..end, strand, type, name):
     35..53      +  promoter       SP6 promoter: promoter for bacteriophage SP6 RNA polymerase
    107..1162    +  CDS            foxd5-a: FXD5A_XENLA - Also known as foxd5a From Xenopus laevis (African clawed frog).
   1173..1190    -  promoter       T7 promoter (fragment): promoter for bacteriophage T7 RNA polymerase
   1195..1329    -  polyA_signal   SV40 poly(A) signal: SV40 polyadenylation signal
   1442..1460    -  promoter       T3 promoter: promoter for bacteriophage T3 RNA polymerase
   1505..1521    -  protein_bind   lac operator: The lac repressor binds to the lac operator to inhibit transcription in E. coli. This inhibition can be relieved by adding lactose or isopropyl-β-D-thiogalactopyranoside (IPTG). lac repressor encoded by lacI
   1529..1559    -  promoter       lac promoter: promoter for the E. coli lac operon
   1574..1595    -  protein_bind   CAP binding site: CAP binding activates transcription in the presence of cAMP. E. coli catabolite activator protein
   1608..1700    -  CDS            lacI (fragment): lac repressor; lacI; The lac repressor binds to the lac operator to inhibit transcription in E. coli. This inhibition can be relieved by adding lactose or isopropyl-β-D-thiogalactopyranoside (IPTG).
   1883..2471    -  rep_origin     ori: high-copy-number ColE1/pMB1/pBR322/pUC origin of replication
   2642..3502    -  CDS            AmpR: β-lactamase; bla; confers resistance to ampicillin, carbenicillin, and related antibiotics
   3503..3607    -  promoter       AmpR promoter: bla
   3660..4088    -  rep_origin     f1 ori (sequence partly withheld): f1 bacteriophage origin of replication; arrow indicates direction of (+) strand synthesis
   4093..4159    -  CDS            lacZα (fragment): LacZα fragment of β-galactosidase; lacZ fragment
   4166..5143    +  promoter       CMV IE94 promoter: enhancer/promoter region of simian cytomegalovirus major immediate early transcription unit IE94
>Addgene plasmid #185518 | pCS2-foxd4l1.1-LA | addgene full sequence | sequence record 366582 | Addgene NGS Result
CGCCATTCTGCCTGGGGACGTCGGAGCAAGCTTGATTTAGGTGACACTATAGAATACAAGCTACTTGTTC
TTTTTGCAGGATCCCATCGATTCGAATTCAAGGCCTATGAGCTTTAGCCAGGAGTCTGGTGCCCATCATC
ACCCCCAGGATTATGCAGGACTTTCTGATGAGGAGGATGAAATTGATATTCTTGGAGAAGATGATCCCTG
CAGCCTAAAGTCACACTTTTACCTACAGCCCACACATTCAGTGATGGGGGACAGTGAGATGCTGAGTCCT
TCCAAGCTCAGCTGCACTGAAAGTGAGAGTGATTCCTCTGGAGAGAGTGAAGGAGGTACTTCTAAAGACT
CCTCAACCACCCCAACTGGTAGCAAAGCCAAAAGGACTCTGGTAAAGCCTCCTTACTCTTACATTGCTCT
AATCACCATGGCTATCCTGCAGAGTCCCCACAAGAAACTGACTCTCAGTGGCATCTGTGATTTTATCAGC
AGCAAGTTCCCTTACTACAAGGACAAGTTCCCTGCTTGGCAGAATTCCATCAGGCACAACCTGTCCCTTA
ATGACTGCTTTATTAAAATACCACGGGAACCAGGAAATCCGGGAAAAGGCAATTATTGGACACTGGACCC
TGCTTCTGAGGACATGTTTGATAACGGAAGCTTCCTTAGAAGGAGGAAAAGGTTTAAGAGGCACCAACAG
GAGTTCTTTAAGGATGGACTCATGATGTACAACTCTCTGCCTTACTACAGACCCTACAGTGCTATCCAAC
CTCAGCCAGTGCTCCAGCAGACTTCACTGACATGCATGGCAATACCAGAGACCTTGCCCATGTCAACTCA
CCTTGCACCCTACCCAGACATAAAGAGGAAGGTTTCTTACCCTGCCCAGGGGGTACACAGGGGTTTTAAA
GCCCAGGATGCTGATAACCATCCCAATAATTCACAGAGCAAATGTTCATTCAGTATTGAGAACATCATGA
GGAAACCCAAGGAGCCAGAGCCAAATATTCAAAGCTTCAACTCACACTGGAACTATAATCATGTATTCCA
GAGGCCAAGTTCCTGCCTTCTCCCAGCTGTGCTTAACTTATCCACTGGCCCTCTGGCAGCCAATACTCAG
GGTGCCAGGCAATACAACCTCATACAATTCCCTGGGTGTTACTGATCTAGAACTATAGTGAGTCGTATTA
CGTAGATCCAGACATGATAAGATACATTGATGAGTTTGGACAAACCACAACTAGAATGCAGTGAAAAAAA
TGCTTTATTTGTGAAATTTGTGATGCTATTGCTTTATTTGTAACCATTATAAGCTGCAATAAACAAGTTA
ACAACAACAATTGCATTCATTTTATGTTTCAGGTTCAGGGGGAGGTGTGGGAGGTTTTTTAATTCGCGGC
CGCGGCGCCAATGCATTGGGCCCGGTACCCAGCTTTTGTTCCCTTTAGTGAGGGTTAATTGCGCGCTTGG
CGTAATCATGGTCATAGCTGTTTCCTGTGTGAAATTGTTATCCGCTCACAATTCCACACAACATACGAGC
CGGGAGCATAAAGTGTAAAGCCTGGGGTGCCTAATGAGTGAGCTAACTCACATTAATTGCGTTGCGCTCA
CTGCCCGCTTTCCAGTCGGGAAACCTGTCGTGCCAGCTGCATTAATGAATCGGCCAACGCGCGGGGAGAG
GCGGTTTGCGTATTGGGCGCTCTTCCGCTTCCTCGCTCACTGACTCGCTGCGCTCGGTCGTTCGGCTGCG
GCGAGCGGTATCAGCTCACTCAAAGGCGGTAATACGGTTATCCACAGAATCAGGGGATAACGCAGGAAAG
AACATGTGAGCAAAAGGCCAGCAAAAGGCCAGGAACCGTAAAAAGGCCGCGTTGCTGGCGTTTTTCCATA
GGCTCCGCCCCCCTGACGAGCATCACAAAAATCGACGCTCAAGTCAGAGGTGGCGAAACCCGACAGGACT
ATAAAGATACCAGGCGTTTCCCCCTGGAAGCTCCCTCGTGCGCTCTCCTGTTCCGACCCTGCCGCTTACC
GGATACCTGTCCGCCTTTCTCCCTTCGGGAAGCGTGGCGCTTTCTCATAGCTCACGCTGTAGGTATCTCA
GTTCGGTGTAGGTCGTTCGCTCCAAGCTGGGCTGTGTGCACGAACCCCCCGTTCAGCCCGACCGCTGCGC
CTTATCCGGTAACTATCGTCTTGAGTCCAACCCGGTAAGACACGACTTATCGCCACTGGCAGCAGCCACT
GGTAACAGGATTAGCAGAGCGAGGTATGTAGGCGGTGCTACAGAGTTCTTGAAGTGGTGGCCTAACTACG
GCTACACTAGAAGAACAGTATTTGGTATCTGCGCTCTGCTGAAGCCAGTTACCTTCGGAAAAAGAGTTGG
TAGCTCTTGATCCGGCAAACAAACCACCGCTGGTAGCGGTGGTTTTTTTGTTTGCAAGCAGCAGATTACG
CGCAGAAAAAAAGGATCTCAAGAAGATCCTTTGATCTTTTCTACGGGGTCTGACGCTCAGTGGAACGAAA
ACTCACGTTAAGGGATTTTGGTCATGAGATTATCAAAAAGGATCTTCACCTAGATCCTTTTAAATTAAAA
ATGAAGTTTTAAATCAATCTAAAGTATATATGAGTAAACTTGGTCTGACAGTTACCAATGCTTAATCAGT
GAGGCACCTATCTCAGCGATCTGTCTATTTCGTTCATCCATAGTTGCCTGACTCCCCGTCGTGTAGATAA
CTACGATACGGGAGGGCTTACCATCTGGCCCCAGTGCTGCAATGATACCGCGAGACCCACGCTCACCGGC
TCCAGATTTATCAGCAATAAACCAGCCAGCCGGAAGGGCCGAGCGCAGAAGTGGTCCTGCAACTTTATCC
GCCTCCATCCAGTCTATTAATTGTTGCCGGGAAGCTAGAGTAAGTAGTTCGCCAGTTAATAGTTTGCGCA
ACGTTGTTGCCATTGCTACAGGCATCGTGGTGTCACGCTCGTCGTTTGGTATGGCTTCATTCAGCTCCGG
TTCCCAACGATCAAGGCGAGTTACATGATCCCCCATGTTGTGCAAAAAAGCGGTTAGCTCCTTCGGTCCT
CCGATCGTTGTCAGAAGTAAGTTGGCCGCAGTGTTATCACTCATGGTTATGGCAGCACTGCATAATTCTC
TTACTGTCATGCCATCCGTAAGATGCTTTTCTGTGACTGGTGAGTACTCAACCAAGTCATTCTGAGAATA
GTGTATGCGGCGACCGAGTTGCTCTTGCCCGGCGTCAATACGGGATAATACCGCGCCACATAGCAGAACT
TTAAAAGTGCTCATCATTGGAAAACGTTCTTCGGGGCGAAAACTCTCAAGGATCTTACCGCTGTTGAGAT
CCAGTTCGATGTAACCCACTCGTGCACCCAACTGATCTTCAGCATCTTTTACTTTCACCAGCGTTTCTGG
GTGAGCAAAAACAGGAAGGCAAAATGCCGCAAAAAAGGGAATAAGGGCGACACGGAAATGTTGAATACTC
ATACTCTTCCTTTTTCAATATTATTGAAGCATTTATCAGGGTTATTGTCTCATGAGCGGATACATATTTG
AATGTATTTAGAAAAATAAACAAATAGGGGTTCCGCGCACATTTCCCCGAAAAGTGCCACCTAAATTGTA
AGCGTTAATATTTTGTTAAAATTCGCGTTAAATTTTTGTTAAATCAGCTCATTTTTTAACCAATAGGCCG
AAATCGGCAAAATCCCTTATAAATCAAAAGAATAGACCGAGATAGGGT
[37 nt withheld, positions 3759-3795]
AAAGAACGTGGACTCCAACGTCAAAGG
[49 nt withheld, positions 3823-3871]
T
[91 nt withheld, positions 3873-3963]
G
[124 nt withheld, positions 3965-4088]
CCCATTCGCCATTCAGGCTGCGCAACTGTTGGGAAGGGCGATCGGTGCGGGCCTCTTCGCTATTACGCCA
GTCGACCGCCAATTCAATATGGCGTATATGGACTCATGCCAATTCAATATGGTGGATCTGGACCTGTGCC
AATTCAATATGGCGTATATGGACTCGTGCCAATTCAATATGGTGGATCTGGACCCCAGCCAATTCAATAT
GGCGGACTTGGCACCATGCCAATTCAATATGGCGGACCTGGCACTGTGCCAACTGGGGAGGGGTCTACTT
GGCACGGTGCCAAGTTTGAGGAGGGGTCTTGGCCCTGTGCCAAGTCCGCCATATTGAATTGGCATGGTGC
CAATAATGGCGGCCATATTGGCTATATGCCAGGATCAATATATAGGCAATATCCAATATGGCCCTATGCC
AATATGGCTATTGGCCAGGTTCAATACTATGTATTGGCCCTATGCCATATAGTATTCCATATATGGGTTT
TCCTATTGACGTAGATAGCCCCTCCCAATGGGCGGTCCCATATACCATATATGGGGCTTCCTAATACCGC
CCATAGCCACTCCCCCATTGACGTCAATGGTCTCTATATATGGTCTTTCCTATTGACGTCATATGGGCGG
TCCTATTGACGTATATGGCGCCTCCCCCATTGACGTCAATTACGGTAAATGGCCCGCCTGGCTCAATGCC
CATTGACGTCAATAGGACCACCCACCATTGACGTCAATGGGATGGCTCATTGCCCATTCATATCCGTTCT
CACGCCCCCTATTGACGTCAATGACGGTAAATGGCCCACTTGGCAGTACATCAATATCTATTAATAGTAA
CTTGGCAAGTACATTACTATTGGAAGTACGCCAGGGTACATTGGCAGTACTCCCATTGACGTCAATGGCG
GTAAATGGCCCGCGATGGCTGCCAAGTACATCCCCATTGACGTCAATGGGGAGGGGCAATGACGCAAATG
GGCGTTCCATTGACGTAAATGGGCGGTAGGCGTGCCTAATGGGAGGTCTATATAAGCAATGCTCGTTTAG
GGAAC
