>Addgene plasmid #185518 | pCS2-foxd4l1.1-LA | depositor partial sequence | sequence record 366576 | pCS2-foxd4l1.1-LA-F-SP6
NNNNNNNNNNNTTNNNNNGNNGNNNNNTCGATTCGAATTCAAGGCCTATGAGCTTTAGCCAGGAGTCTGG
TGCCCATCATCACCCCCAGGATTATGCAGGACTTTCTGATGAGGAGGATGAAATTGATATTCTTGGAGAA
GATGATCCCTGCAGCCTAAAGTCACACTTTTACCTACAGCCCACACATTCAGTGATGGGGGACAGTGAGA
TGCTGAGTCCTTCCAAGCTCAGCTGCACTGAAAGTGAGAGTGATTCCTCTGGAGAGAGTGAAGGAGGTAC
TTCTAAAGACTCCTCAACCACCCCAACTGGTAGCAAAGCCAAAAGGACTCTGGTAAAGCCTCCTTACTCT
TACATTGCTCTAATCACCATGGCTATCCTGCAGAGTCCCCACAAGAAACTGACTCTCAGTGGCATCTGTG
ATTTTATCAGCAGCAAGTTCCCTTACTACAAGGACAAGTTCCCTGCTTGGCAGAATTCCATCAGGCACAA
CCTGTCCCTTAATGACTGCTTTATTAAAATACCACGGGAACCAGGAAATCCGGGAAAAGGCAATTATTGG
ACACTGGACCCTGCTTCTGAGGACATGTTTGATAACGGAAGCTTCCTTAGAAGGAGGAAAAGGTTTAAGA
GGCACCAACAGGAGTTCTTTAAGGATGGACTCATGATGTACAACTCTCTGCCTTACTACAGACCCTACAG
TGCTATCCAACCTCAGCCAGTGCTCCAGCAGACTTCACTGACATGCATGGCAATACCAGAGACCTTGCCC
ATGTCAACTCACCTTGCACCCTACCCAGACATAAAGAGGAAGGTTTCTTACCCTGCCCAGGGGGTACACA
GGGGTTTTAAAGCCCAGGATGCTGATAACCATCCCAATAATTCACAGAGCAAATGTTCATTCAGTATTGA
GAACATCATGAGGAAACCCAAGGAGCCAGAGCCAAATATTCAAAGCTTCAACTCACACTGGAACTATAAT
CATGTATTCCANAGGCAAGTTCCTGCCTNNTCCCN
