>Addgene plasmid #185518 | pCS2-foxd4l1.1-LA | depositor partial sequence | sequence record 366580 | pCS2-foxd4l1.1-LA-M13R
NNNNNNNNNNNGNNNNNNCTCACTAAAGGGAACAAAAGCTGGGTACCGGGCCCAATGCATTGGCGCCGCG
GCCGCGAATTAAAAAACCTCCCACACCTCCCCCTGAACCTGAAACATAAAATGAATGCAATTGTTGTTGT
TAACTTGTTTATTGCAGCTTATAATGGTTACAAATAAAGCAATAGCATCACAAATTTCACAAATAAAGCA
TTTTTTTCACTGCATTCTAGTTGTGGTTTGTCCAAACTCATCAATGTATCTTATCATGTCTGGATCTACG
TAATACGACTCACTATAGTTCTAGATCAGTAACACCCAGGGAATTGTATGAGGTTGTATTGCCTGGCACC
CTGAGTATTGGCTGCCAGAGGGCCAGTGGATAAGTTAAGCACAGCTGGGAGAAGGCAGGAACTTGGCCTC
TGGAATACATGATTATAGTTCCAGTGTGAGTTGAAGCTTTGAATATTTGGCTCTGGCTCCTTGGGTTTCC
TCATGATGTTCTCAATACTGAATGAACATTTGCTCTGTGAATTATTGGGATGGTTATCAGCATCCTGGGC
TTTAAAACCCCTGTGTACCCCCTGGGCAGGGTAAGAAACCTTCCTCTTTATGTCTGGGTAGGGTGCAAGG
TGAGTTGACATGGGCAAGGTCTCTGGTATTGCCATGCATGTCAGTGAAGTCTGCTGGAGCACTGGCTGAG
GTTGGATAGCACTGTAGGGTCTGTAGTAAGGCAGAGAGTTGTACATCATGAGTCCATCCTTAAAGAACTC
CTGTTGGTGCCTCTTAAACCTTTTCCTCCTTCTAAGGAAGCTTCCGTTATCAAACATGTCCTCAGAAGCA
GGNTCCAGTGTCCAATAATTGCCTTTTCCCGGATTTCCTGGTTCCCGTGGTATTTTAATAAAGCAGTCAT
TANGGACNNTTGTGCCTGATGGAATTCTGCCAAGCNGGAACTTGTCCTTGTAGTAAGGAACTTGCTGCTG
ATAAAATCACAGATGCCACN
